Addgene plasmid #196679: kiCAP-AAV-MDV1A
Purpose: Rep/Cap plasmid for the production of MDV1A, an AAV capsid with CNS tropism in mice.
Depositing lab: Pardis Sabeti. Depositing organization: Broad Institute. Publication: Systemic administration of novel engineered AAV capsids facilitates enhanced transgene expression in the macaque CNS. Stanton AC, Lagerborg KA, Tellez L, Krunnfusz A, King EM, Ye S, Solomon IH, Tabebordbar M, Sabeti PC. Med (N Y). 2022 Nov 15:S2666-6340(22)00456-1. doi: 10.1016/j.medj.2022.11.002. PubMed 36417917.
Backbone
  Vector backbone: pUC57-Kan
  Backbone size w/o insert (bp): 3000
  Total vector size (bp): 9398
  Modifications to backbone: Backbone modifications as in kiCAP-AAV-BI30
  Vector type: AAV
Growth in bacteria
  Bacterial resistance: Kanamycin, 50 μg/mL
  Growth temperature: 30°C
  Growth strain: NEB Stable
  Copy number: High Copy
Gene/Insert
  Gene/Insert name: AAV9 VP1 modified with 7mer insertion between amino acids 588 and 589 (alt name: MDV1A)
  Species: Synthetic
  Insert size (bp): 2232
  Mutation: RSVGSVY insert between amino acids 588 and 589 of AAV9 VP1
  Promoter: p41
  Cloning method: Restriction Enzyme; 5′ cloning site BsiWI (not destroyed); 3′ cloning site AgeI (destroyed during cloning)
  Sequencing primers: 5′ N/A; 3′ N/A
Terms and licenses: Academic/Nonprofit Terms; Industry Terms: Not Available to Industry
How to cite: kiCAP-AAV-MDV1A was a gift from Pardis Sabeti (Addgene plasmid # 196679 ; http://n2t.net/addgene:196679 ; RRID:Addgene_196679)
