[The description below was written by a language model from this plasmid's Addgene catalogue record and pLannotate feature annotations shown in this document.]
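Description:
kiCAP-AAV-MDV1A is a 9.4 kb Rep/Cap packaging plasmid used to produce recombinant AAV carrying the engineered MDV1A capsid, which the record describes as having CNS tropism in mice. It is built on a pUC57-Kan backbone, modified in the same way as a related plasmid, kiCAP-AAV-BI30. It is maintained in E. coli through a high-copy ColE1/pUC origin with kanamycin selection. The feature table also shows an f1 origin, lac promoter/operator and lacZα remnants, and flanking T7, T3 and SP6 phage promoters. No AAV ITRs are annotated, as expected for a helper plasmid that supplies its functions in trans and is not itself packaged.

The insert is a synthetic AAV9 VP1 open reading frame of about 2.2 kb carrying a seven-residue peptide insertion between amino acids 588 and 589, a surface-exposed position commonly used to retarget capsids. The automated annotation labels this ORF by homology to AAV2 VP1, but the catalogue entry identifies it as AAV9-derived. The catalogue gives p41 as the cap promoter, and a partial Rep52 sequence annotated immediately upstream of VP1 probably carries that promoter and the associated splicing signals.

Upstream lie a full-length AAV2 Rep78 coding sequence, a partial rtTA3-type tetracycline transactivator with a VP16-derived activation domain, a bGH polyadenylation signal and an array of tet operator repeats placed just before the Rep52 fragment. This layout suggests transactivator-boosted cap expression, although the record does not state how the system is meant to work. In typical use the plasmid would be co-transfected into producer cells with an ITR-flanked transgene plasmid and adenoviral helper functions to generate MDV1A-packaged vectors for systemic gene delivery studies.
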