Features (pLannotate 1.2.2; 29 found; start..end, strand, type, name):
    205..2067    +  CDS            Rep78: REP78_AAV2S - Experimental evidence at protein level: Swiss-Prot protein existence level 1. Plays an essential role in the initiation of viral DNA synthesis. Binds specifically to an inverted terminal repeat element (ITR) on the 3' and 5' ends of the viral DNA, where it cleaves a site specifically to generate a priming site for initiation of the synthesis of a complementary strand. Plays also a role as transcriptional regulator, DNA helicase and as key factors in site-specific integration of the viral genome. Regulates host PKA activity by interacting with host PRKX as a mechanism of interferi
   2170..2846    +  CDS            rtTA3 (fragment): reverse tetracycline transactivator 3 activates expression from Tet-responsive promoters in the presence of doxycycline
   2776..2886    +  CDS            VP48: 3 tandem repeats of the minimal activation domain of herpes simplex virus VP16 (Cheng et al., 2013)
   2925..2943    -  promoter       SP6 promoter: promoter for bacteriophage SP6 RNA polymerase
   2969..3193    +  polyA_signal   bGH poly(A) signal: bovine growth hormone polyadenylation signal
   3197..3218    +  promoter       SV40 promoter (fragment): SV40 enhancer and early promoter
   3254..3274    +  promoter       tight TRE promoter (fragment): Tet-responsive promoter PTight, consisting of seven tet operator sequences followed by the minimal CMV promoter
   3291..3311    +  promoter       tight TRE promoter (fragment): Tet-responsive promoter PTight, consisting of seven tet operator sequences followed by the minimal CMV promoter
   3328..3348    +  promoter       tight TRE promoter (fragment): Tet-responsive promoter PTight, consisting of seven tet operator sequences followed by the minimal CMV promoter
   3365..3385    +  promoter       tight TRE promoter (fragment): Tet-responsive promoter PTight, consisting of seven tet operator sequences followed by the minimal CMV promoter
   3402..3422    +  promoter       tight TRE promoter (fragment): Tet-responsive promoter PTight, consisting of seven tet operator sequences followed by the minimal CMV promoter
   3439..3459    +  promoter       tight TRE promoter (fragment): Tet-responsive promoter PTight, consisting of seven tet operator sequences followed by the minimal CMV promoter
   3476..3496    +  promoter       tight TRE promoter (fragment): Tet-responsive promoter PTight, consisting of seven tet operator sequences followed by the minimal CMV promoter
   3513..3533    +  promoter       tight TRE promoter (fragment): Tet-responsive promoter PTight, consisting of seven tet operator sequences followed by the minimal CMV promoter
   3539..4156    +  CDS            Rep52 (fragment): REP52_AAV2S - Experimental evidence at protein level: Swiss-Prot protein existence level 1. Plays a critical role during packaging of viral DNA into empty capsids, where they are thought to be part of the packaging motor complex. The single stranded genomic DNA is packaged in a 3' to 5' direction and requires the association between viral DNA and Rep40. Regulates host PKA activity by interacting with host PRKX as a mechanism to interfere with helper virus propagation and to promote its own replication. From Adeno-associated virus 2 (isolate Srivastava/1982) (AAV-2).
   4176..6404    +  CDS            VP1: CAPSD_AAV2S - Experimental evidence at protein level: Swiss-Prot protein existence level 1. Capsid protein self-assembles to form an icosahedral capsid with a T=1 symmetry, about 22 nm in diameter, and consisting of 60 copies of three size variants of the capsid protein VP1, VP2 and VP3 which differ in their N-terminus. The capsid encapsulates the genomic ssDNA. Binds to host cell heparan sulfate and uses host ITGA5-ITGB1 as coreceptor on the cell surface to provide virion attachment to target cell. This attachment induces virion internalization predominantly through clathrin-dependent endocyt
   6560..6588    -  misc_feature   MCS (fragment): pBluescript multiple cloning site
   6601..6619    -  promoter       T3 promoter: promoter for bacteriophage T3 RNA polymerase
   6664..6680    -  protein_bind   lac operator: The lac repressor binds to the lac operator to inhibit transcription in E. coli. This inhibition can be relieved by adding lactose or isopropyl-β-D-thiogalactopyranoside (IPTG). lac repressor encoded by lacI
   6688..6718    -  promoter       lac promoter: promoter for the E. coli lac operon
   6733..6754    -  protein_bind   CAP binding site: CAP binding activates transcription in the presence of cAMP. E. coli catabolite activator protein
   6767..6859    -  CDS            lacI (fragment): lac repressor; lacI; The lac repressor binds to the lac operator to inhibit transcription in E. coli. This inhibition can be relieved by adding lactose or isopropyl-β-D-thiogalactopyranoside (IPTG).
   7042..7630    -  rep_origin     ori: high-copy-number ColE1/pMB1/pBR322/pUC origin of replication
   7801..8610    -  CDS            KanR: aminoglycoside phosphotransferase; aph(3')-Ia; confers resistance to kanamycin in bacteria or G418 (Geneticin®) in eukaryotes
   8611..8715    -  promoter       AmpR promoter: bla
   8768..9196    -  rep_origin     f1 ori (sequence partly withheld): f1 bacteriophage origin of replication; arrow indicates direction of (+) strand synthesis
   9201..9356    -  CDS            lacZα (fragment): LacZα fragment of β-galactosidase; lacZ fragment
   9364..9382    +  promoter       T7 promoter: promoter for bacteriophage T7 RNA polymerase
   9391..12      -  misc_feature   MCS (fragment) (across the origin): pBluescript multiple cloning site
>Addgene plasmid #196679 | kiCAP-AAV-MDV1A | addgene full sequence | sequence record 386954 | Addgene NGS Result
GCCCCCCCTCGATCGAGGTCGACACGCGTGGAGGGGTGGAGTCGTGACGTGAATTACGTCATAGGGTTAG
GGAGGTCCTGTATTAGAGGTCACGTGAGTGTTTTGCGACATTTTGCGACACCATGTGGTCACGCTGGGTA
TTTAAGCCCGAGTGAGCACGCAGGGTCTCCATTTTGAAGCGGGAGGTTTGAACGCGCAGCCGCCATGCCG
GGGTTTTACGAGATTGTGATTAAGGTCCCCAGCGACCTTGACGAGCATCTGCCCGGCATTTCTGACAGCT
TTGTGAACTGGGTGGCCGAGAAGGAATGGGAGTTGCCGCCAGATTCTGACATGGATCTGAATCTGATTGA
GCAGGCACCCCTGACCGTGGCCGAGAAGCTGCAGCGCGACTTTCTGACGGAATGGCGCCGTGTGAGTAAG
GCCCCGGAGGCTCTTTTCTTTGTGCAATTTGAGAAGGGAGAGAGCTACTTCCACATGCACGTGCTCGTGG
AAACCACCGGGGTGAAATCCATGGTTTTGGGACGTTTCCTGAGTCAGATTCGCGAAAAACTGATTCAGAG
AATTTACCGCGGGATCGAGCCGACTTTGCCAAACTGGTTCGCGGTCACAAAGACCAGAAATGGCGCCGGA
GGCGGGAACAAGGTGGTGGATGAGTGCTACATCCCCAATTACTTGCTCCCCAAAACCCAGCCTGAGCTCC
AGTGGGCGTGGACTAATATGGAACAGTATTTAAGCGCCTGTTTGAATCTCACGGAGCGTAAACGGTTGGT
GGCGCAGCATCTGACGCACGTGTCGCAGACGCAGGAGCAGAACAAAGAGAATCAGAATCCCAATTCTGAT
GCGCCGGTGATCAGATCAAAAACTTCAGCCAGGTACATGGAGCTGGTCGGGTGGCTCGTGGACAAGGGGA
TTACCTCGGAGAAGCAGTGGATCCAGGAGGACCAGGCCTCATACATCTCCTTCAATGCGGCCTCCAACTC
GCGGTCCCAAATCAAGGCTGCCTTGGACAATGCGGGAAAGATTATGAGCCTGACTAAAACCGCCCCCGAC
TACCTGGTGGGCCAGCAGCCCGTGGAGGACATTTCCAGCAATCGGATTTATAAAATTTTGGAACTAAACG
GGTACGATCCCCAATATGCGGCTTCCGTCTTTCTGGGATGGGCCACGAAAAAGTTCGGCAAGAGGAACAC
CATCTGGCTGTTTGGGCCTGCAACTACCGGGAAGACCAACATCGCGGAGGCCATAGCCCACACTGTGCCC
TTCTACGGGTGCGTAAACTGGACCAATGAGAACTTTCCCTTCAACGACTGTGTCGACAAGATGGTGATCT
GGTGGGAGGAGGGGAAGATGACCGCCAAGGTCGTGGAGTCGGCCAAAGCCATTCTCGGAGGAAGCAAGGT
GCGCGTGGACCAGAAATGCAAGTCCTCGGCCCAGATAGACCCGACTCCCGTGATCGTCACCTCCAACACC
AACATGTGCGCCGTGATTGACGGGAACTCAACGACCTTCGAACACCAGCAGCCGTTGCAAGACCGGATGT
TCAAATTTGAACTCACCCGCCGTCTGGATCATGACTTTGGGAAGGTCACCAAGCAGGAAGTCAAAGACTT
TTTCCGGTGGGCAAAGGATCACGTGGTTGAGGTGGAGCATGAATTCTACGTCAAAAAGGGTGGAGCCAAG
AAAAGACCCGCCCCCAGTGACGCAGATATAAGTGAGCCCAAACGGGTGCGCGAGTCAGTTGCGCAGCCAT
CGACGTCAGACGCGGAAGCTTCGATCAACTACGCGGACAGGTACCAAAACAAATGTTCTCGTCACGTGGG
CATGAATCTGATGCTGTTTCCCTGCAGACAATGCGAGAGACTGAATCAGAATTCAAATATCTGCTTCACT
CACGGTGTCAAAGACTGTTTAGAGTGCTTTCCCGTGTCAGAATCTCAACCCGTTTCTGTCGTCAAAAAGG
CGTATCAGAAACTGTGCTACATTCATCACATCATGGGAAAGGTGCCAGACGCTTGCACTGCTTGCGACCT
GGTCAATGTGGACTTGGATGACTGTGTTTCTGAACAATAAATGACTTAAACCAGGTATTGCTGCCGATGG
TTATCTTCCAGATTGGCTCGAGGACAACCTTAGTGAACTAGTGCCACCATGAGTCGGCTGGATAAATCTA
AAGTCATAAACGGCGCTCTGGAATTACTCAATGAAGTCGGTATCGAAGGCCTGACGACAAGGAAACTCGC
TCAAAAGCTGGGAGTTGAGCAGCCTACCCTGTACTGGCACGTGAAGAACAAGCGGGCCCTGCTCGATGCC
CTGGCCATCGAGATGCTGGACAGGCATCATACCCACTTCTGCCCCCTGGAAGGCGAGTCATGGCAAGACT
TTCTGCGGAACAACGCCAAGTCATTCCGCTGTGCTCTCCTCTCACATCGCGACGGGGCTAAAGTGCATCT
CGGCACCCGCCCAACAGAGAAACAGTACGAAACCCTGGAAAATCAGCTCGCGTTCCTGTGTCAGCAAGGC
TTCTCCCTGGAGAACGCACTGTACGCTCTGTCCGCCGTGGGCCACTTTACACTGGGCTGCGTATTGGAGG
AACAGGAGCATCAAGTAGCAAAAGAGGAAAGAGAGACACCTACCACCGATTCTATGCCCCCACTTCTGAG
ACAAGCAATTGAGCTGTTCGACCGGCAGGGAGCCGAACCTGCCTTCCTTTTCGGCCTGGAACTAATCATA
TGTGGCCTGGAGAAACAGCTAAAGTGCGAAAGCGGCGGGCCGGCCGACGCCCTTGACGATTTTGACTTAG
ACATGCTCCCAGCCGATGCCCTTGACGACTTTGACCTTGATATGCTGCCTGCTGACGCTCTTGACGATTT
TGACCTTGACATGCTCCCCGGGTAAATGCATGAATTCGATCTAGAGGGCCCTATTCTATAGTGTCACCTA
AATGCTAGAGCTCGCTGATCAGCCTCGACTGTGCCTTCTAGTTGCCAGCCATCTGTTGTTTGCCCCTCCC
CCGTGCCTTCCTTGACCCTGGAAGGTGCCACTCCCACTGTCCTTTCCTAATAAAATGAGGAAATTGCATC
GCATTGTCTGAGTAGGTGTCATTCTATTCTGGGGGGTGGGGTGGGGCAGGACAGCAAGGGGGAGGATTGG
GAAGACAATAGCAGGCATGCTGGGGATGCGGTGGGCTCTATGGCTTCTGAGGCGGAAAGAACCAGCTGGG
GCTCGAATCAAGCTATCAAGTGCCACCTGACGTCTCCCTATCAGTGATAGAGAAGTCGACACGTCTCGAG
CTCCCTATCAGTGATAGAGAAGGTACGTCTAGAACGTCTCCCTATCAGTGATAGAGAAGTCGACACGTCT
CGAGCTCCCTATCAGTGATAGAGAAGGTACGTCTAGAACGTCTCCCTATCAGTGATAGAGAAGTCGACAC
GTCTCGAGCTCCCTATCAGTGATAGAGAAGGTACGTCTAGAACGTCTCCCTATCAGTGATAGAGAAGTCG
ACACGTCTCGAGCTCCCTATCAGTGATAGAGAAGGTACCCCCTATATAAGCAGAGAGATCTGTTCAAATT
TGAACTGACTAAGCGGCTCCCGCCAGATTTTGGCAAGATTACTAAGCAGGAAGTCAAGGACTTTTTTGCT
TGGGCAAAGGTCAATCAGGTGCCGGTGACTCACGAGTTTAAAGTTCCCAGGGAATTGGCGGGAACTAAAG
GGGCGGAGAAATCTCTAAAACGCCCACTGGGTGACGTCACCAATACTAGCTATAAAAGTCTGGAGAAGCG
GGCCAGGCTCTCATTTGTTCCCGAGACGCCTCGCAGTTCAGACGTGACTGTTGATCCCGCTCCTCTGCGA
CCGCTAGCTTCGATCAACTACGCGGACAGGTACCAAAACAAATGTTCTCGTCACGTGGGCATGAATCTGA
TGCTGTTTCCCTGCAGACAATGCGAGAGACTGAATCAGAATTCAAATATCTGCTTCACTCACGGTGTCAA
AGACTGTTTAGAGTGCTTTCCCGTGTCAGAATCTCAACCCGTTTCTGTCGTCAAAAAGGCGTATCAGAAA
CTGTGCTACATTCATCACATCATGGGAAAGGTGCCAGACGCTTGCACTGCTTGCGACCTGGTCAATGTGG
ACTTGGATGACTGTGTTTCTGAACAATAAATGACTTAAACCAGGTATGGCTGCCGATGGTTATCTTCCAG
ATTGGCTCGAGGACAACCTTAGTGAAGGAATTCGCGAGTGGTGGGCTTTGAAACCTGGAGCCCCTCAACC
CAAGGCAAATCAACAACATCAAGACAACGCTCGAGGTCTTGTGCTTCCGGGTTACAAATACCTTGGACCC
GGCAACGGACTCGACAAGGGGGAGCCGGTCAACGCAGCAGACGCGGCGGCCCTCGAGCACGACAAGGCCT
ACGACCAGCAGCTCAAGGCCGGAGACAACCCGTACCTCAAGTACAACCACGCCGACGCCGAGTTCCAGGA
GCGGCTCAAAGAAGATACGTCTTTTGGGGGCAACCTCGGGCGAGCAGTCTTCCAGGCCAAAAAGAGGCTT
CTTGAACCTCTTGGTCTGGTTGAGGAAGCGGCTAAGACGGCTCCTGGAAAGAAGAGGCCTGTAGAGCAGT
CTCCTCAGGAACCGGACTCCTCCGCGGGTATTGGCAAATCGGGTGCACAGCCCGCTAAAAAGAGACTCAA
TTTCGGTCAGACTGGCGACACAGAGTCAGTCCCAGACCCTCAACCAATCGGAGAACCTCCCGCAGCCCCC
TCAGGTGTGGGATCTCTTACAATGGCTTCAGGTGGTGGCGCACCAGTGGCAGACAATAACGAAGGTGCCG
ATGGAGTGGGTAGTTCCTCGGGAAATTGGCATTGCGATTCCCAATGGCTGGGGGACAGAGTCATCACCAC
CAGCACCCGAACCTGGGCCCTGCCCACCTACAACAATCACCTCTACAAGCAAATCTCCAACAGCACATCT
GGAGGATCTTCAAATGACAACGCCTACTTCGGCTACAGCACCCCCTGGGGGTATTTTGACTTCAACAGAT
TCCACTGCCACTTCTCACCACGTGACTGGCAGCGACTCATCAACAACAACTGGGGATTCCGGCCTAAGCG
ACTCAACTTCAAGCTCTTCAACATTCAGGTCAAAGAGGTTACGGACAACAATGGAGTCAAGACCATCGCC
AATAACCTTACCAGCACGGTCCAGGTCTTCACGGACTCAGACTATCAGCTCCCGTACGTGCTCGGGTCGG
CTCACGAGGGCTGCCTCCCGCCGTTCCCAGCGGACGTTTTCATGATTCCTCAGTACGGGTATCTGACGCT
TAATGATGGAAGCCAGGCCGTGGGTCGTTCGTCCTTTTACTGCCTGGAATATTTCCCGTCGCAAATGCTA
AGAACGGGTAACAACTTCCAGTTCAGCTACGAGTTTGAGAACGTACCTTTCCATAGCAGCTACGCTCACA
GCCAAAGCCTGGACCGACTAATGAATCCACTCATCGACCAATACTTGTACTATCTCTCAAAGACTATTAA
CGGTTCTGGACAGAATCAACAAACGCTAAAATTCAGTGTGGCCGGACCCAGCAACATGGCTGTCCAGGGA
AGAAACTACATACCTGGACCCAGCTACCGACAACAACGTGTCTCAACCACTGTGACTCAAAACAACAACA
GCGAATTTGCTTGGCCTGGAGCTTCTTCTTGGGCTCTCAATGGACGTAATAGCTTGATGAATCCTGGACC
TGCTATGGCCAGCCACAAAGAAGGAGAGGACCGTTTCTTTCCTTTGTCTGGATCTTTAATTTTTGGCAAA
CAAGGAACTGGAAGAGACAACGTGGATGCGGACAAAGTCATGATAACCAACGAAGAAGAAATTAAAACTA
CTAACCCGGTAGCAACGGAGTCCTATGGACAAGTGGCCACAAACCACCAGAGTGCCCAACGGAGTGTTGG
GAGTGTGTATGCACAGGCGCAGACCGGCTGGGTTCAAAACCAAGGAATACTTCCGGGTATGGTTTGGCAG
GACAGAGATGTGTACCTGCAAGGACCCATTTGGGCCAAAATTCCTCACACGGACGGCAACTTTCACCCTT
CTCCGCTGATGGGAGGGTTTGGAATGAAGCACCCGCCTCCTCAGATCCTCATCAAAAACACACCTGTACC
TGCGGATCCTCCAACGGCCTTCAACAAGGACAAGCTGAACTCTTTCATCACCCAGTATTCTACTGGCCAA
GTCAGCGTGGAGATCGAGTGGGAGCTGCAGAAGGAAAACAGCAAGCGCTGGAACCCGGAGATCCAGTACA
CTTCCAACTATTACAAGTCTAATAATGTTGAATTTGCTGTTAATACTGAAGGTGTATATAGTGAACCCCG
CCCCATTGGCACCAGATACCTGACTCGTAATCTGTAATTGCTTGTTAATCAATAAACCGTTTAATTCGTT
TCAGTTGAACTTTGGTCTCTGCGTATTTCTTTCTTATCTAGTTTCCATGGCTACGTAGATAAGTAGCATG
GCGGGTTAATCATTAACTACAGATATCCATCACACTGGCGGCCGCTCGACTAGAGCGGCCGCCACCGCGG
TGGAGCTCCAGCTTTTGTTCCCTTTAGTGAGGGTTAATTGCGCGCTTGGCGTAATCATGGTCATAGCTGT
TTCCTGTGTGAAATTGTTATCCGCTCACAATTCCACACAACATACGAGCCGGAAGCATAAAGTGTAAAGC
CTGGGGTGCCTAATGAGTGAGCTAACTCACATTAATTGCGTTGCGCTCACTGCCCGCTTTCCAGTCGGGA
AACCTGTCGTGCCAGCTGCATTAATGAATCGGCCAACGCGCGGGGAGAGGCGGTTTGCGTATTGGGCGCT
CTTCCGCTTCCTCGCTCACTGACTCGCTGCGCTCGGTCGTTCGGCTGCGGCGAGCGGTATCAGCTCACTC
AAAGGCGGTAATACGGTTATCCACAGAATCAGGGGATAACGCAGGAAAGAACATGTGAGCAAAAGGCCAG
CAAAAGGCCAGGAACCGTAAAAAGGCCGCGTTGCTGGCGTTTTTCCATAGGCTCCGCCCCCCTGACGAGC
ATCACAAAAATCGACGCTCAAGTCAGAGGTGGCGAAACCCGACAGGACTATAAAGATACCAGGCGTTTCC
CCCTGGAAGCTCCCTCGTGCGCTCTCCTGTTCCGACCCTGCCGCTTACCGGATACCTGTCCGCCTTTCTC
CCTTCGGGAAGCGTGGCGCTTTCTCATAGCTCACGCTGTAGGTATCTCAGTTCGGTGTAGGTCGTTCGCT
CCAAGCTGGGCTGTGTGCACGAACCCCCCGTTCAGCCCGACCGCTGCGCCTTATCCGGTAACTATCGTCT
TGAGTCCAACCCGGTAAGACACGACTTATCGCCACTGGCAGCAGCCACTGGTAACAGGATTAGCAGAGCG
AGGTATGTAGGCGGTGCTACAGAGTTCTTGAAGTGGTGGCCTAACTACGGCTACACTAGAAGAACAGTAT
TTGGTATCTGCGCTCTGCTGAAGCCAGTTACCTTCGGAAAAAGAGTTGGTAGCTCTTGATCCGGCAAACA
AACCACCGCTGGTAGCGGTGGTTTTTTTGTTTGCAAGCAGCAGATTACGCGCAGAAAAAAAGGATCTCAA
GAAGATCCTTTGATCTTTTCTACGGGGTCTGACGCTCAGTGGAACGAAAACTCACGTTAAGGGATTTTGG
TCATGAGATTATCAAAAAGGATCTTCACCTAGATCCTTTTAAATTAAAAATGAAGTTTTAAATCAATCTA
AAGTATATATGAGTAAACTTGGTCTGACAGTTAGAAAAACTCATCGAGCATCAAATGAAACTGCAATTTA
TTCATATCAGGATTATCAATACCATATTTTTGAAAAAGCCGTTTCTGTAATGAAGGAGAAAACTCACCGA
GGCAGTTCCATAGGATGGCAAGATCCTGGTATCGGTCTGCGATTCCGACTCGTCCAACATCAATACAACC
TATTAATTTCCCCTCGTCAAAAATAAGGTTATCAAGTGAGAAATCACCATGAGTGACGACTGAATCCGGT
GAGAATGGCAAAAGTTTATGCATTTCTTTCCAGACTTGTTCAACAGGCCAGCCATTACGCTCGTCATCAA
AATCACTCGCATCAACCAAACCGTTATTCATTCGTGATTGCGCCTGAGCGAGACGAAATACGCGATCGCT
GTTAAAAGGACAATTACAAACAGGAATCGAATGCAACCGGCGCAGGAACACTGCCAGCGCATCAACAATA
TTTTCACCTGAATCAGGATATTCTTCTAATACCTGGAATGCTGTTTTTCCGGGGATCGCAGTGGTGAGTA
ACCATGCATCATCAGGAGTACGGATAAAATGCTTGATGGTCGGAAGAGGCATAAATTCCGTCAGCCAGTT
TAGTCTGACCATCTCATCTGTAACATCATTGGCAACGCTACCTTTGCCATGTTTCAGAAACAACTCTGGC
GCATCGGGCTTCCCATACAAGCGATAGATTGTCGCACCTGATTGCCCGACATTATCGCGAGCCCATTTAT
ACCCATATAAATCAGCATCCATGTTGGAATTTAATCGCGGCCTCGACGTTTCCCGTTGAATATGGCTCAT
ACTCTTCCTTTTTCAATATTATTGAAGCATTTATCAGGGTTATTGTCTCATGAGCGGATACATATTTGAA
TGTATTTAGAAAAATAAACAAATAGGGGTTCCGCGCACATTTCCCCGAAAAGTGCCACCTAAATTGTAAG
CGTTAATATTTTGTTAAAATTCGCGTTAAATTTTTGTTAAATCAGCTCATTTTTTAACCAATAGGCCGAA
ATCGGCAAAATCCCTTATAAATCAAAAGAATAGACCGAGATAGGGT
[37 nt withheld, positions 8867-8903]
AAAGAACGTGGACTCCAACGTCAAAGG
[49 nt withheld, positions 8931-8979]
T
[91 nt withheld, positions 8981-9071]
G
[124 nt withheld, positions 9073-9196]
CCCATTCGCCATTCAGGCTGCGCAACTGTTGGGAAGGGCGATCGGTGCGGGCCTCTTCGCTATTACGCCA
GCTGGCGAAAGGGGGATGTGCTGCAAGGCGATTAAGTTGGGTAACGCCAGGGTTTTCCCAGTCACGACGT
TGTAAAACGACGGCCAGTGAGCGCGCGTAATACGACTCACTATAGGGCGAATTGGGTACCGG
